>Addgene plasmid #235897 | pME_Cp_0_4_010_mCerulean3 | addgene full sequence | sequence record 476131 | Addgene NGS Result
GTCTCAAATGGTTTCTAAAGGTGAAGAATTATTCACTGGTGTTGTACCAATTTTAGTTGAATTAGATGGT
GATGTTAACGGTCACAAATTCTCTGTTTCAGGTGAAGGTGAAGGTGATGCTACATACGGTAAATTAACAT
TAAAATTCATTTGTACTACAGGTAAATTACCAGTACCATGGCCAACATTAGTTACAACTTTAACTTGGGG
TGTACAATGTTTCGCTCGTTACCCAGATCACATGAAACAACACGATTTTTTCAAATCAGCTATGCCTGAA
GGTTACGTACAAGAACGTACTATTTTTTTCAAAGACGATGGTAACTACAAAACACGTGCTGAAGTTAAAT
TCGAAGGTGATACATTAGTAAACCGTATTGAATTAAAAGGTATTGACTTCAAAGAAGATGGTAACATTTT
AGGTCACAAATTAGAATACAACGCTATTTCTGATAACGTTTACATTACAGCTGACAAACAAAAAAACGGT
ATTAAAGCTAACTTCAAAATTCGTCACAACATTGAAGATGGTTCAGTTCAATTAGCTGATCACTACCAAC
AAAACACTCCAATTGGTGATGGTCCAGTATTATTACCTGATAACCACTACTTATCTACTCAATCAAAATT
ATCTAAAGATCCAAACGAAAAACGTGATCACATGGTATTATTAGAATTCGTAACTGCTGCTGGTATTACT
TTAGGTATGGATGAATTATACAAAGCTTCGAGACCCTGCAGTCCGGCAAAAAAGGGCAAGGTGTCACCAC
CCTGCCCTTTTTCTTTAAAACCGAAAAGATTACTTCGCGTTATGCAGGCTTCCTCGCTCACTGACTCGCT
GCGCTCGGTCGTTCGGCTGCGGCGAGCGGTATCAGCTCACTCAAAGGCGGTAATACGGTTATCCACAGAA
TCAGGGGATAACGCAGGAAAGAACATGTGAGCAAAAGGCCAGCAAAAGGCCAGGAACCGTAAAAAGGCCG
CGTTGCTGGCGTTTTTCCACAGGCTCCGCCCCCCTGACGAGCATCACAAAAATCGACGCTCAAGTCAGAG
GTGGCGAAACCCGACAGGACTATAAAGATACCAGGCGTTTCCCCCTGGAAGCTCCCTCGTGCGCTCTCCT
GTTCCGACCCTGCCGCTTACCGGATACCTGTCCGCCTTTCTCCCTTCGGGAAGCGTGGCGCTTTCTCATA
GCTCACGCTGTAGGTATCTCAGTTCGGTGTAGGTCGTTCGCTCCAAGCTGGGCTGTGTGCACGAACCCCC
CGTTCAGCCCGACCGCTGCGCCTTATCCGGTAACTATCGTCTTGAGTCCAACCCGGTAAGACACGACTTA
TCGCCACTGGCAGCAGCCACTGGTAACAGGATTAGCAGAGCGAGGTATGTAGGCGGTGCTACAGAGTTCT
TGAAGTGGTGGCCTAACTACGGCTACACTAGAAGAACAGTATTTGGTATCTGCGCTCTGCTGAAGCCAGT
TACCTTCGGAAAAAGAGTTGGTAGCTCTTGATCCGGCAAACAAACCACCGCTGGTAGCGGTGGTTTTTTT
GTTTGCAAGCAGCAGATTACGCGCAGAAAAAAAGGATCTCAAGAAGATCCTTTGATCTTTTCTACGGGGT
CTGACGCTCAGTGGAACGAAAACTCACGTTAAGGGATTTTGGTCATGAGATTATCAAAAAGGATCTTCAC
CTAGATCCTTTTAAATTAAAAATGAAGTTTTAAATCAATCTAAAGTATATATGAGTAAACTTGGTCTGAC
AGCTCGAGGCTTGGATTCTCACCAATAAAAAACGCCCGGCGGCAACCGAGCGTTCTGAACAAATCCAGAT
GGAGTTCTGAGGTCATTACTGGATCTATCAACAGGAGTCCAAGCGAGCTCGATATCAAATTACGCCCCGC
CCTGCCACTCATCGCAGTACTGTTGTAATTCATTAAGCATTCTGCCGACATGGAAGCCATCACAAACGGC
ATGATGAACCTGAATCGCCAGCGGCATCAGCACCTTGTCGCCTTGCGTATAATATTTGCCCATGGTGAAA
ACGGGGGCGAAGAAGTTGTCCATATTGGCCACGTTTAAATCAAAACTGGTGAAACTCACCCAGGGATTGG
CTGAGACGAAAAACATATTCTCAATAAACCCTTTAGGGAAATAGGCCAGGTTTTCACCGTAACACGCCAC
ATCTTGCGAATATATGTGTAGAAACTGCCGGAAATCGTCGTGGTATTCACTCCAGAGCGATGAAAACGTT
TCAGTTTGCTCATGGAAAACGGTGTAACAAGGGTGAACACTATCCCATATCACCAGCTCACCGTCTTTCA
TTGCCATACGAAATTCCGGATGAGCATTCATCAGGCGGGCAAGAATGTGAATAAAGGCCGGATAAAACTT
GTGCTTATTTTTCTTTACGGTCTTTAAAAAGGCCGTAATATCCAGCTGAACGGTCTGGTTATAGGTACAT
TGAGCAACTGACTGAAATGCCTCAAAATGTTCTTTACGATGCCATTGGGATATATCAACGGTGGTATATC
CAGTGATTTTTTTCTCCATTTTAGCTTCCTTAGCTCCTGAAAATCTCGATAACTCAAAAAATACGCCCGG
TAGTGATCTTATTTCATTATGGTGAAAGTTGGAACCTCTTACGTGCCCGATCAACTCGAGTGCCACCTGA
CGTCTAAGAAACCATTATTATCATGACATTAACCTATAAAAATAGGCGTATCACGAGGCAGAATTTCAGA
TAAAAAAAATCCTTAGCTTTCGCTAAGGATGATTTCTGGAATTCG
Features (pLannotate 1.2.2; 7 found; start..end, strand, type, name):
      8..724     +  CDS            mCerulean: mCerulean is a basic (constitutively fluorescent) cyan fluorescent protein published in 2005, derived from Aequorea victoria. It is reported to be a very rapidly-maturing monomer.
    742..799     +  terminator     his operon terminator: This putative transcriptin terminator from the E. coli his operon has a 2-bp deletion introduced during synthesis. Its efficiency has not been determined.
    994..1582    -  rep_origin     ori: high-copy-number ColE1/pMB1/pBR322/pUC origin of replication
   1765..1859    -  terminator     lambda t0 terminator: transcription terminator from phage lambda
   1883..2539    -  CDS            cat: CAT_ECOLX - Experimental evidence at protein level: Swiss-Prot protein existence level 1. This enzyme is an effector of chloramphenicol resistance in bacteria. From Escherichia coli. This protein is used as a marker in many commonly used cloning vectors, such as pACYC184.
   2540..2637    -  promoter       cat promoter: promoter of the E. coli cat gene encoding chloramphenicol acetyltransferase
   2723..2766    -  terminator     bacterial terminator: putative bacterial transcription terminator
