[The description below was written by a language model from this plasmid's Addgene catalogue record and pLannotate feature annotations shown in this document.]
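Description:
pME_Cp_0_4_010_mCerulean3 is a small (about 2.8 kb) synthetic-biology part plasmid that stores a single coding-sequence module: the cyan fluorescent protein mCerulean3, an Aequorea victoria GFP derivative, codon optimized for Chlamydomonas reinhardtii. It belongs to a modular cloning toolkit developed for engineering the Chlamydomonas chloroplast. The roughly 720 bp insert was placed into the pME_Cp_UAV_GFP acceptor backbone through BsaI sites that were destroyed during cloning, as is typical of Type IIS (Golden Gate-style) assembly. The name suggests a basic, level 0 part, although the record does not spell out the naming scheme or the flanking overhangs.

The plasmid is propagated in E. coli using a high-copy ColE1/pUC-type origin and is selected with chloramphenicol through a cat gene driven by its native cat promoter. The annotated features show the fluorescent protein open reading frame (recognised by the annotation software as mCerulean, the parent of mCerulean3) with no promoter, untranslated regions or chloroplast regulatory elements attached, so the plasmid is not an expression construct on its own. Several bacterial terminators are present: a his operon terminator just downstream of the insert, a lambda t0 terminator after the resistance gene, and another putative terminator on the other side of the cloning site. These presumably insulate the stored part from backbone transcription. No algal selection marker or chloroplast homology arms are annotated.

The intended use is as a donor of the reporter coding sequence, to be combined with promoter, UTR and terminator parts into transcription units for fluorescent readout of gene expression in the Chlamydomonas chloroplast.
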