Addgene plasmid #235897: pME_Cp_0_4_010_mCerulean3
Purpose: mCerulean3 reporter gene, codon optimized for Chlamydomonas reinhardtii
Depositing lab: Tobias Erb. Depositing organization: Max Planck Institute for Terrestrial Microbiology. Publication: A modular high-throughput approach for advancing synthetic biology in the chloroplast of Chlamydomonas. Inckemann RM, Chotel T, Burgis M, Brinkmann CK, Andreas L, Baumann J, Sharma P, Klose M, Barrett J, Ries F, Paczia N, Glatter T, Mackinder LCM, Willmund F, Erb TJ. Nat Plants. 2025 Nov;11(11):2332-2349. doi: 10.1038/s41477-025-02126-2. Epub 2025 Nov 3. PubMed 41184475.
Backbone
  Vector backbone: pME_Cp_UAV_GFP
  Backbone size w/o insert (bp): 2101
  Vector type: Synthetic Biology
Growth in bacteria
  Bacterial resistance: Chloramphenicol, 25 μg/mL
  Growth temperature: 37°C
  Growth strain: DH5alpha
  Copy number: High Copy
Gene/Insert
  Gene/Insert name: mCerulean3
  Species: Aequoria victoria
  Insert size (bp): 722
  Cloning method: Restriction Enzyme; 5′ cloning site BsaI (destroyed during cloning); 3′ cloning site BsaI (destroyed during cloning)
  Sequencing primers: 5′ CGTATCACGAGGCAGAATTTC; 3′ CCTGCATAACGCGAAGTAATC
Terms and licenses: Academic/Nonprofit Terms; Industry Terms: Not Available to Industry
Depositor comments: Please visit https://doi.org/10.1101/2024.05.08.593163 for bioRxiv preprint.
How to cite: pME_Cp_0_4_010_mCerulean3 was a gift from Tobias Erb (Addgene plasmid # 235897 ; http://n2t.net/addgene:235897 ; RRID:Addgene_235897)
